>Addgene plasmid #221615 | AAV-hSyn-IvfChr-citrine-KV2.1 | addgene full sequence | sequence record 442201 | Addgene NGS Result
CACTACCTGAGCTACCAGTCCGCCCTGAGCAAAGACCCCAACGAGAAGCGCGATCACATGGTCCTGCTGG
AGTTCGTGACCGCCGCCGGGATCACTCTCGGCATGGACGAGCTGTACAAGCAGTCCCAACCCATACTGAA
CACGAAGGAAATGGCTCCTCAAAGTAAACCGCCCGAAGAACTCGAAATGAGTTCAATGCCATCACCTGTG
GCTCCGCTTCCCGCCCGCACGGAAGGTGTCATCGACATGCGAAGCATGTCTAGTATTGACTCATTTATTA
GCTGCGCCACCGATTTCCCTGAAGCTACTCGGTTCTAATCTAGAATAATCAACCTCTGGATTACAAAATT
TGTGAAAGATTGACTGGTATTCTTAACTATGTTGCTCCTTTTACGCTATGTGGATACGCTGCTTTAATGC
CTTTGTATCATGCTATTGCTTCCCGTATGGCTTTCATTTTCTCCTCCTTGTATAAATCCTGGTTAGTTCT
TGCCACGGCGGAACTCATCGCCGCCTGCCTTGCCCGCTGCTGGACAGGGGCTCGGCTGTTGGGCACTGAC
AATTCCGTGGTGTTTATTTGTGAAATTTGTGATGCTATTGCTTTATTTGTAACCATCACTAGTTAGGCTT
TATTTGTGAAATTTGTGATGCTATTGCTTTATTTGTAACCATTATAAGCTGCAATAAACAAGTTAACAAC
AACAATTGCATTCATTTTATGTTTCAGGTTCAGGGGGAGATGTGGGAGGTTTTTTAAAATCGATAAGGAT
CTTCCTAGAGCATGGCTACGTAGATAAGTAGCATGGCGGGTTAATCATTAACTACAAGGAACCCCTAGTG
ATGGAGTTGGCCACTCCCTCTCTGCGCGCTCGCTCGCTCACTGAGGCCGCCCGGGCTTTGCCCGGGCGGC
CTCAGTGAGCGAGCGAGCGCGCAGCTGCATTAATGAATCGGCCAACGCGCGGGGAGAGGCGGTTTGCGTA
TTGGGCGCTCTTCCGCTTCCTCGCTCACTGACTCGCTGCGCTCGGTCGTTCGGCTGCGGCGAGCGGTATC
AGCTCACTCAAAGGCGGTAATACGGTTATCCACAGAATCAGGGGATAACGCAGGAAAGAACATGTGAGCA
AAAGGCCAGCAAAAGGCCAGGAACCGTAAAAAGGCCGCGTTGCTGGCGTTTTTCCATAGGCTCCGCCCCC
CTGACGAGCATCACAAAAATCGACGCTCAAGTCAGAGGTGGCGAAACCCGACAGGACTATAAAGATACCA
GGCGTTTCCCCCTGGAAGCTCCCTCGTGCGCTCTCCTGTTCCGACCCTGCCGCTTACCGGATACCTGTCC
GCCTTTCTCCCTTCGGGAAGCGTGGCGCTTTCTCATAGCTCACGCTGTAGGTATCTCAGTTCGGTGTAGG
TCGTTCGCTCCAAGCTGGGCTGTGTGCACGAACCCCCCGTTCAGCCCGACCGCTGCGCCTTATCCGGTAA
CTATCGTCTTGAGTCCAACCCGGTAAGACACGACTTATCGCCACTGGCAGCAGCCACTGGTAACAGGATT
AGCAGAGCGAGGTATGTAGGCGGTGCTACAGAGTTCTTGAAGTGGTGGCCTAACTACGGCTACACTAGAA
GAACAGTATTTGGTATCTGCGCTCTGCTGAAGCCAGTTACCTTCGGAAAAAGAGTTGGTAGCTCTTGATC
CGGCAAACAAACCACCGCTGGTAGCGGTGGTTTTTTTGTTTGCAAGCAGCAGATTACGCGCAGAAAAAAA
GGATCTCAAGAAGATCCTTTGATCTTTTCTACGGGGTCTGACGCTCAGTGGAACGAAAACTCACGTTAAG
GGATTTTGGTCATGAGATTATCAAAAAGGATCTTCACCTAGATCCTTTTAAATTAAAAATGAAGTTTTAA
ATCAATCTAAAGTATATATGAGTAAACTTGGTCTGACAGTTACCAATGCTTAATCAGTGAGGCACCTATC
TCAGCGATCTGTCTATTTCGTTCATCCATAGTTGCCTGACTCCCCGTCGTGTAGATAACTACGATACGGG
AGGGCTTACCATCTGGCCCCAGTGCTGCAATGATACCGCGAGACCCACGCTCACCGGCTCCAGATTTATC
AGCAATAAACCAGCCAGCCGGAAGGGCCGAGCGCAGAAGTGGTCCTGCAACTTTATCCGCCTCCATCCAG
TCTATTAATTGTTGCCGGGAAGCTAGAGTAAGTAGTTCGCCAGTTAATAGTTTGCGCAACGTTGTTGCCA
TTGCTACAGGCATCGTGGTGTCACGCTCGTCGTTTGGTATGGCTTCATTCAGCTCCGGTTCCCAACGATC
AAGGCGAGTTACATGATCCCCCATGTTGTGCAAAAAAGCGGTTAGCTCCTTCGGTCCTCCGATCGTTGTC
AGAAGTAAGTTGGCCGCAGTGTTATCACTCATGGTTATGGCAGCACTGCATAATTCTCTTACTGTCATGC
CATCCGTAAGATGCTTTTCTGTGACTGGTGAGTACTCAACCAAGTCATTCTGAGAATAGTGTATGCGGCG
ACCGAGTTGCTCTTGCCCGGCGTCAATACGGGATAATACCGCGCCACATAGCAGAACTTTAAAAGTGCTC
ATCATTGGAAAACGTTCTTCGGGGCGAAAACTCTCAAGGATCTTACCGCTGTTGAGATCCAGTTCGATGT
AACCCACTCGTGCACCCAACTGATCTTCAGCATCTTTTACTTTCACCAGCGTTTCTGGGTGAGCAAAAAC
AGGAAGGCAAAATGCCGCAAAAAAGGGAATAAGGGCGACACGGAAATGTTGAATACTCATACTCTTCCTT
TTTCAATATTATTGAAGCATTTATCAGGGTTATTGTCTCATGAGCGGATACATATTTGAATGTATTTAGA
AAAATAAACAAATAGGGGTTCCGCGCACATTTCCCCGAAAAGTGCCACCTAAATTGTAAGCGTTAATATT
TTGTTAAAATTCGCGTTAAATTTTTGTTAAATCAGCTCATTTTTTAACCAATAGGCCGAAATCGGCAAAA
TCCCTTATAAATCAAAAGAATAGACCGAGATAGGGT
[37 nt withheld, positions 3047-3083]
AAAGAACGTGGACTCCAACGTCAAAGG
[49 nt withheld, positions 3111-3159]
T
[91 nt withheld, positions 3161-3251]
G
[124 nt withheld, positions 3253-3376]
CCCATTCGCCATTCAGGCTGCGCAACTGTTGGGAAGGGCGATCGGTGCGGGCCTCTTCGCTATTACGCCA
GCTGCGCGCTCGCTCGCTCACTGAGGCCGCCCGGGCAAAGCCCGGGCGTCGGGCGACCTTTGGTCGCCCG
GCCTCAGTGAGCGAGCGAGCGCGCAGAGAGGGAGTGGCCAACTCCATCACTAGGGGTTCCTTGTAGTTAA
TGATTAACCCGCCATGCTACTTATCTACGTAGCCATGCTCTAGGAAGATCTCTGCAGAGGGCCCTGCGTA
TGAGTGCAAGTGGGTTTTAGGACCAGGATGAGGCGGGGTGGGGGTGCCTACCTGACGACCGACCCCGACC
CACTGGACAAGCACCCAACCCCCATTCCCCAAATTGCGCATCCCCTATCAGAGAGGGGGAGGGGAAACAG
GATGCGGCGAGGCGCGTGCGCACTGCCAGCTTCAGCACCGCGGACAGTGCCTTCGCCCCCGCCTGGCGGC
GCGCGCCACCGCCGCCTCAGCACTGAAGGCGCGCTGACGTCACTCGCCGGTCCCCCGCAAACTCCCCTTC
CCGGCCACCTTGGTCGCGTCCGCGCCGCCGCCGGCCCAGCCGGACCGCACCACGCGAGGCGCGAGATAGG
GGGGCACGGGCGCGACCATCTGCGCTGCGGCGCCGGCGACTCAGCGCTGCCTCAGTCTGCGGTGGGCAGC
GGAGGAGTCGTGTCGTGCCTGAGAGCGCAGTCGAATTCAAGCTTGGATCCGACCATGGTGAGCAGAAGAC
CCTGGCTGCTGGCCCTGGCCCTGGCCGTGGCCCTGGCCGCCGGCAGCGCCGGCGCCAGCACCGGCAGCGA
CGCCACCGTGCCCGTGGCCACCCAGGACGGCCCCGACTACGTGTTCCACAGAGCCCACGAGAGAATGCTG
TTCCAGACCAGCTACACCCTGGAGAACAACGGCAGCGTGATCTGCATCCCCAACAACGGCCAGTGCTTCT
GCCTGGCCTGGCTGCTGCACAGCAGAGGCACACCAGGAGAAAAGATCGGCGCCCAGGTCTGCCAGTGGAT
TGCTTTCAGCATCGCCATCGTCCTGCTGACATTCTACGGCTTCAGCGCCTGGAAGGCCACTTGCGGTTGG
GAGGAGGTCTACGTCTGTTGCGTCGAGGTGCTGTTCGTGACCCTGGAGATCTTCAAGGAGTTCAGCAGCC
CCGCCACAGTGTACCTGTCTACCGGCAACCACGCCTATTGCCTGCGCTACTTCGAGTGGCTGCTGTCTTG
CCCCGTGATCCTGATCCGCCTGAGCAACCTGAGCGGCCTGAAGAACGACTACAGCAAGCGGACCATGGGC
CTGATCGTGTCTTGCGTGGGAATGATCGTGTTCGGCATGGCCGCAGGACTGGCTACCGATTGGCTCAAGT
GGCTGCTGTATATCGTGTCTTGCATCTACGGCGGCTACATGTACTTCCAGGCCGCCAAGTGCTACGTGGA
AGCCAACCACAGCGTGCCTAAAGGCCATTGCCGCATGGTCGTGAAGCTGATGGCCTACGCTTTCTTCGCC
TCTTGGGGCATGTACCCAATCCTCTGGGCAGTGGGACCAGAAGGACTGCTGAAGCTGAGCCCTTACGCCA
ACAGCATCGGCCACAGCATCTGCGACATCATCGCCAAGGAGTTTTGGACCTTCCTGGCCCACCACCTGAG
GATCAAGATCCACGAGCACATCCTGATCCACGGCGACATCCGGAAGACCACCAAGATGGAGATCGGAGGC
GAGGAGGTGGAAGTGGAAGAGTTCGTGGAGGAGGAGGACGAGGACACAGTGCTCGAGAAGAGCAGGATCA
CCAGCGAGGGCGAGTACATCCCCCTGGACCAGATCGACATCAACGTGATGGTGAGCAAGGGCGAGGAGCT
GTTCACCGGGGTGGTGCCCATCCTGGTCGAGCTGGACGGCGACGTAAACGGCCACAAGTTCAGCGTGTCC
GGCGAGGGCGAGGGCGATGCCACCTACGGCAAGCTGACCCTGAAGTTCATCTGCACCACCGGCAAGCTGC
CCGTGCCCTGGCCCACCCTCGTGACCACCTTCGGCTACGGCCTGATGTGCTTCGCCCGCTACCCCGACCA
CATGAAGCAGCACGACTTCTTCAAGTCCGCCATGCCCGAAGGCTACGTCCAGGAGCGCACCATCTTCTTC
AAGGACGACGGCAACTACAAGACCCGCGCCGAGGTGAAGTTCGAGGGCGACACCCTGGTGAACCGCATCG
AGCTGAAGGGCATCGACTTCAAGGAGGACGGCAACATCCTGGGGCACAAGCTGGAGTACAACTACAACAG
CCACAACGTCTATATCATGGCCGACAAGCAGAAGAACGGCATCAAGGTGAACTTCAAGATCCGCCACAAC
ATCGAGGACGGCAGCGTGCAGCTCGCCGACCACTACCAGCAGAACACCCCCATCGGCGACGGCCCCGTGC
TGCTGCCCGACAAC
Features (pLannotate 1.2.2; 17 found; start..end, strand, type, name):
    121..315     +  CDS            Kcnb1 (fragment): KCNB1_RAT - Experimental evidence at protein level: Swiss-Prot protein existence level 1. Voltage-gated potassium channel that mediates transmembrane potassium transport in excitable membranes, primarily in the brain, but also in the pancreas and cardiovascular system. Contributes to the regulation of the action potential (AP) repolarization, duration and frequency of repetitive AP firing in neurons, muscle cells and endocrine cells and plays a role in homeostatic attenuation of electrical excitability throughout the brain (PubMed:10024359, PubMed:10618149, PubMed:12451110, PubMed:17379638, Pu
    327..484     +  misc_feature   WPRE (fragment): woodchuck hepatitis virus posttranscriptional regulatory element
    490..574     +  misc_feature   WPRE (fragment): woodchuck hepatitis virus posttranscriptional regulatory element
    573..616     -  polyA_signal   SV40 poly(A) signal (fragment): SV40 polyadenylation signal
    627..694     -  polyA_signal   SV40 poly(A) signal (fragment): SV40 polyadenylation signal
    827..889     +  repeat_region  AAV2 ITR (fragment): inverted terminal repeat of adeno-associated virus serotype 2 inverted
    907..934     -  repeat_region  AAV2 ITR (fragment): inverted terminal repeat of adeno-associated virus serotype 2 inverted
    932..988     -  CDS            lacI (fragment): lac repressor; lacI; The lac repressor binds to the lac operator to inhibit transcription in E. coli. This inhibition can be relieved by adding lactose or isopropyl-β-D-thiogalactopyranoside (IPTG).
   1171..1759    -  rep_origin     ori: high-copy-number ColE1/pMB1/pBR322/pUC origin of replication
   1930..2790    -  CDS            AmpR: β-lactamase; bla; confers resistance to ampicillin, carbenicillin, and related antibiotics
   2791..2895    -  promoter       AmpR promoter: bla
   2948..3376    -  rep_origin     f1 ori (sequence partly withheld): f1 bacteriophage origin of replication; arrow indicates direction of (+) strand synthesis
   3381..3450    -  CDS            lacZα (fragment): LacZα fragment of β-galactosidase; lacZ fragment
   3445..3577    -  repeat_region  AAV2 ITR (fragment): inverted terminal repeat of adeno-associated virus serotype 2 inverted
   3659..4106    +  promoter       hSyn promoter: human synapsin I promoter; confers neuron-specific expression (Kügler et al., 2003)
   4370..5177    +  CDS            ChrimsonR (fragment): red light-drivable channelrhodopsin from Chlamydomonas noctigama (Klapoetke et al., 2014) K176R mutant with accelerated closing kinetics
   5244..120     +  CDS            Citrine (across the origin): Citrine is a basic (constitutively fluorescent) yellow fluorescent protein published in 2001, derived from Aequorea victoria. It has moderate acid sensitivity.
