[The description below was written by a language model from this plasmid's Addgene catalogue record and pLannotate feature annotations shown in this document.]
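Description:
AAV-hSyn-IvfChr-citrine-KV2.1 is a recombinant AAV2 transfer plasmid for neuron-specific expression of a soma-targeted, red-shifted channelrhodopsin. The bacterial part of the plasmid carries a high-copy ColE1/pUC-type origin, an ampicillin resistance gene (β-lactamase) with its own promoter, and an f1 phage origin. Short lacI and lacZα remnants are leftovers from the cloning backbone. The expression cassette is flanked by AAV2 inverted terminal repeats, which direct replication and packaging of the intervening DNA into AAV particles when helper functions are supplied. The ITRs are annotated only as fragments, which is common for these repeat-rich, recombination-prone elements.

Between the ITRs, the human synapsin I promoter drives a synthetic fusion open reading frame of about 2 kb, cloned between BamHI and XbaI sites. The opsin portion is annotated by similarity as a ChrimsonR fragment, and the catalogue identifies it as vfChrimson, a Chrimson-family variant. It is fused to the yellow fluorescent protein Citrine, whose coding region spans the numbering origin of the circular sequence. This is followed by a fragment of the rat Kv2.1 (Kcnb1) potassium channel, which serves as the soma-targeting motif and restricts the opsin to the cell body and proximal region. The record also states that membrane-trafficking enhancement sequences are included, but these are not separately annotated. Downstream lie WPRE fragments, which enhance transcript stability and expression, and SV40 poly(A) signal fragments that are annotated on the reverse strand.

According to the associated publication title, the construct is used for optical control of neurons with high temporal precision, in the context of dual-colour activation and suppression experiments. Citrine fluorescence reports expression and localisation.
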