Addgene plasmid #221615: AAV-hSyn-IvfChr-citrine-KV2.1
Purpose: A recombinant AAV2 plasmid encoding vfChrimson-citrine with trafficking enhancement and soma targeting with KV2.1 motif.
Depositing lab: John Lin. Depositing organization: University of Tasmania. Publication: Dual-color optical activation and suppression of neurons with high temporal precision. Mermet-Joret N, Moreno A, Zbela A, Ellendersen BE, Krauth N, von Philipsborn A, Piriz J, Lin JY, Nabavi S. eLife 2023 12:RP90327 10.7554/eLife.90327.1.
Backbone
  Vector backbone: AAV
  Backbone size w/o insert (bp): 4183
  Vector type: AAV
Growth in bacteria
  Bacterial resistance: Ampicillin, 100 μg/mL
  Growth temperature: 37°C
  Growth strain: NEB Stable
  Copy number: Unknown
Gene/Insert
  Gene/Insert name: vfChrimson-citrine with membrane trafficking enhancement and soma targeting
  Species: Synthetic
  Insert size (bp): 2038
  Mutation: vfChrimson-citrine with membrane trafficking enhancement and soma targeting
  Promoter: Human Synapsin
  Cloning method: Restriction Enzyme; 5′ cloning site BamHI (not destroyed); 3′ cloning site XbaI (not destroyed)
Terms and licenses: Academic/Nonprofit Terms; Industry Terms: Not Available to Industry
Depositor comments: vfChrimson-citrine with membrane trafficking enhancement and soma targeting. Please visit https://doi.org/10.7554/eLife.90327.1 for preprint.
How to cite: AAV-hSyn-IvfChr-citrine-KV2.1 was a gift from John Lin (Addgene plasmid # 221615 ; http://n2t.net/addgene:221615 ; RRID:Addgene_221615)
